Addgene plasmid #146752: pCIneo-V5-SBP-HsSmg6-EBM1mut-siRNAres_K
Purpose: Mammalian Expression of HsSmg6-EBM1mut-siRNAres
Depositing lab: Elisa Izaurralde. Depositing organization: Max Planck Institute for Developmental Biology. Publication: SMG6 interacts with the exon junction complex via two conserved EJC-binding motifs (EBMs) required for nonsense-mediated mRNA decay. Kashima I, Jonas S, Jayachandran U, Buchwald G, Conti E, Lupas AN, Izaurralde E. Genes Dev. 2010 Nov 1. 24(21):2440-50. 10.1101/gad.604610 PubMed 20930030.
Backbone
  Vector backbone: pCI-neo
  Vector type: Mammalian Expression
Growth in bacteria
  Bacterial resistance: Ampicillin, 100 μg/mL
  Growth temperature: 37°C
  Growth strain: DH5alpha
  Copy number: High Copy
Gene/Insert
  Gene/Insert name: HsSmg6-EBM1mut-siRNAres
  Species: H. sapiens (human)
  Mutation: two silent mutations T594C, A699G and two non silent mutation G872C (R291P), A1022C (N341T) compared to the sequence given by NCBI: NM_017575
  Entrez Gene: SMG6 (a.k.a. C17orf31, EST1A, SMG-6, hSMG5/7a)
  Cloning method: Unknown
Terms and licenses: Academic/Nonprofit Terms; Industry Terms: Not Available to Industry
Depositor comments: Plasmids from this collection were made available to the research community and donated after the lab closed. Please note that the sequence provided by the depositing laboratory may be theoretical/predicted or based on Sanger sequencing results. There may be discrepancies between sequencing results obtained by Addgene and the depositor sequence. If an Addgene verified sequence is not available, please contact before placing your order to request that our lab fully sequence the plasmid.
How to cite: pCIneo-V5-SBP-HsSmg6-EBM1mut-siRNAres_K was a gift from Elisa Izaurralde (Addgene plasmid # 146752 ; http://n2t.net/addgene:146752 ; RRID:Addgene_146752)
