[The description below was written by a language model from this plasmid's Addgene catalogue record and pLannotate feature annotations shown in this document.]
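Description:
pCIneo-V5-SBP-HsSmg6-EBM1mut-siRNAres_K is a 9.9 kb mammalian expression plasmid built on the pCI-neo backbone. It is propagated in E. coli at high copy from a ColE1/pUC-type origin under ampicillin selection (β-lactamase). It also carries an f1 origin for single-stranded DNA production. For mammalian cells, an SV40 enhancer/early promoter drives a neomycin phosphotransferase gene followed by a synthetic poly(A) signal, which permits G418 selection of stable transfectants.

The expression cassette uses the human CMV immediate early enhancer and promoter, followed by the chimeric β-globin/immunoglobulin intron that improves transcript processing and expression, and ends at an SV40 polyadenylation signal. The coding region begins with a V5 epitope tag and a streptavidin-binding peptide (SBP), placed upstream of human SMG6 as an N-terminal tandem tag. These tags allow immunodetection and streptavidin-based pulldown. A T7 promoter upstream and a T3 promoter fragment downstream flank the insert.

SMG6 is the endonuclease that acts in nonsense-mediated mRNA decay (NMD). As the name indicates, this version is mutated in the first of its two exon junction complex-binding motifs (EBM1) and is resistant to an siRNA, although the record does not specify the exact EBM1 or siRNA-resistance changes. It does list two silent (T594C, A699G) and two non-silent (R291P, N341T) differences from the NCBI reference. The construct appears suited to complementation experiments in which endogenous SMG6 is knocked down and the tagged mutant is expressed, to test the contribution of EBM1 to EJC binding and NMD. The depositor sequence may be theoretical rather than fully verified.
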