Features (pLannotate 1.2.2; 21 found; start..end, strand, type, name):
    140..517     +  enhancer       CMV enhancer: human cytomegalovirus immediate early enhancer
    518..729     +  promoter       CMV promoter: human cytomegalovirus (CMV) immediate early promoter
    890..1022    +  intron         chimeric intron: chimera between introns from human β-globin and immunoglobulin heavy chain genes
   1067..1085    +  promoter       T7 promoter: promoter for bacteriophage T7 RNA polymerase
   1107..1148    +  CDS            V5 tag: epitope tag from simian virus 5
   1170..1283    +  CDS            SBP: streptavidin-binding peptide selected from a peptide library; binds streptavidin with nanomolar affinity (Keefe et al., 2001)
   1320..5576    +  CDS            SMG6: EST1A_HUMAN - Also known as C17orf31, EST1A, KIAA0732. Experimental evidence at protein level: Swiss-Prot protein existence level 1. Plays a role in nonsense-mediated mRNA decay (PubMed:18974281, PubMed:19060897, PubMed:20930030, PubMed:17053788). Is thought to provide a link to the mRNA degradation machinery as it has endonuclease activity required to initiate NMD, and to serve as an adapter for UPF1 to protein phosphatase 2A (PP2A), thereby triggering UPF1 dephosphorylation (PubMed:18974281, PubMed:19060897, PubMed:20930030, PubMed:17053788). Degrades single-stranded RNA (ssRNA), but not ssD
   5591..5608    -  promoter       T3 promoter (fragment): promoter for bacteriophage T3 RNA polymerase
   5626..5747    -  polyA_signal   SV40 poly(A) signal: SV40 polyadenylation signal
   5770..5838    -  CDS            large T antigen (fragment): large T antigen from SV40 (simian virus 40)
   5862..5929    +  CDS            lacZα (fragment): LacZα fragment of β-galactosidase; lacZ fragment
   5933..6361    +  rep_origin     f1 ori (sequence partly withheld): f1 bacteriophage origin of replication; arrow indicates direction of (+) strand synthesis
   6389..6440    -  misc_feature   bom (fragment): basis of mobility region from pBR322
   6505..6862    +  promoter       SV40 promoter: SV40 enhancer and early promoter
   6913..7704    +  CDS            neo: KKA2_KLEPN - Also known as kan, nptII. Experimental evidence at protein level: Swiss-Prot protein existence level 1. Resistance to kanamycin, neomycin, paromomycin, ribostamycin, butirosin and gentamicin B. From Klebsiella pneumoniae.
   7771..7819    +  polyA_signal   poly(A) signal: synthetic polyadenylation signal
   7839..7893    -  misc_feature   bom (fragment): basis of mobility region from pBR322
   7995..8030    -  CDS            rop (fragment): Rop protein, which maintains plasmids at low copy number; rop
   8125..8229    +  promoter       AmpR promoter: bla
   8230..9090    +  CDS            AmpR: β-lactamase; bla; confers resistance to ampicillin, carbenicillin, and related antibiotics
   9261..9849    +  rep_origin     ori: high-copy-number ColE1/pMB1/pBR322/pUC origin of replication
>Addgene plasmid #146752 | pCIneo-V5-SBP-HsSmg6-EBM1mut-siRNAres_K | depositor full sequence | sequence record 289198 | Full Sequence
TCAATATTGGCCATTAGCCATATTATTCATTGGTTATATAGCATAAATCAATATTGGCTATTGGCCATTG
CATACGTTGTATCTATATCATAATATGTACATTTATATTGGCTCATGTCCAATATGACCGCCATGTTGGC
ATTGATTATTGACTAGTTATTAATAGTAATCAATTACGGGGTCATTAGTTCATAGCCCATATATGGAGTT
CCGCGTTACATAACTTACGGTAAATGGCCCGCCTGGCTGACCGCCCAACGACCCCCGCCCATTGACGTCA
ATAATGACGTATGTTCCCATAGTAACGCCAATAGGGACTTTCCATTGACGTCAATGGGTGGAGTATTTAC
GGTAAACTGCCCACTTGGCAGTACATCAAGTGTATCATATGCCAAGTCCGCCCCCTATTGACGTCAATGA
CGGTAAATGGCCCGCCTGGCATTATGCCCAGTACATGACCTTACGGGACTTTCCTACTTGGCAGTACATC
TACGTATTAGTCATCGCTATTACCATGGTGATGCGGTTTTGGCAGTACACCAATGGGCGTGGATAGCGGT
TTGACTCACGGGGATTTCCAAGTCTCCACCCCATTGACGTCAATGGGAGTTTGTTTTGGCACCAAAATCA
ACGGGACTTTCCAAAATGTCGTAACAACTGCGATCGCCCGCCCCGTTGACGCAAATGGGCGGTAGGCGTG
TACGGTGGGAGGTCTATATAAGCAGAGCTCGTTTAGTGAACCGTCAGATCACTAGAAGCTTTATTGCGGT
AGTTTATCACAGTTAAATTGCTAACGCAGTCAGTGCTTCTGACACAACAGTCTCGAACTTAAGCTGCAGT
GACTCTCTTAAGGTAGCCTTGCAGAAGTTGGTCGTGAGGCACTGGGCAGGTAAGTATCAAGGTTACAAGA
CAGGTTTAAGGAGACCAATAGAAACTGGGCTTGTCGAGACAGAGAAGACTCTTGCGTTTCTGATAGGCAC
CTATTGGTCTTACTGACATCCACTTTGCCTTTCTCTCCACAGGTGTCCACTCCCAGTTCAATTACAGCTC
TTAAGGCTAGAGTACTTAATACGACTCACTATAGGCTAGCAATTGCGGCCACCATGGGTAAGCCTATCCC
TAACCCTCTCCTCGGTCTCGATTCTACGCCCGGAAGCGGTAGCGGTACCATGGACGAGAAGACCACCGGC
TGGGGGGGCGGCCACGTGGTGGAGGGCCTGGCCGGCGAGCTGGAGCAGCTGCGGGCCAGGCTGGAGCACC
ACCCTCAGGGCCAGCGGGAGCCCTCCGGCGGCTGCAAGCCCCTCGAGAATTCACGCGTGATGGCGGAAGG
GCTGGAGCGTGTGCGGATCTCCGCGTCGGAGCTGCGCGGGATCCTGGCTACTCTGGCCCCGCAGGCCGGG
AGCAGAGAAAACATGAAGGAATTAAAGGAGGCCAGGCCGCGCAAAGATAACAGGGAACCAGATCTGGAAA
TCGAAAAGCCTGGCCTTTCTCGGCTAAGGAACAAGCCCAAAATCAAGGAACCCCCTGGGAGTGAGGAATT
CAAAGATGAAATTGTTAATGACCGAGATTGCTCTGCTGTTGAAAATGGTACACAGCCCGTTAAAGATGTC
TGCAAGGAACTGAACAACCAAGAGCAGAATGGTCCTATAGACCCAGAAAATAATCGGGGACAAGAATCCT
TTCCTAGGACTGCTGGACAAGAGGATCGTAGTCTAAAAATTATCAAAAGAACAAAGAAACCCGACCTGCA
GATCTATCAGCCTGGACGACGTTTGCAGACTGTTAGCAAAGAATCCGCCAGTCGGGTGGAGGAGGAAGAA
GTCCTCAACCAGGTAGAACAACTGAGAGTAGAGGAAGATGAGTGTAGGGGAAATGTTGCGAAGGAGGAAG
TTGCGAATAAACCAGACAGGGCCGAGATAGAAAAGAGCCCAGGTGGTGGGAGAGTAGGGGCTGCAAAAGG
AGAAAAAGGAAAGAGGATGGGAAAAGGGGAGGGGGTGAGGGAAACCCACGACGACCCGGCCCGCGGGAGG
CCGGGCTCCGCAAAGCGCTACTCCCGCTCAGACAAACGAAGGAATCGCTACCGCACGCGCAGCACCAGCT
CAGCTGGCAGCAACAACAGCGCTGAGGGAGCTGGCCTGACGGATAATGGATGTCGCCGCCGCCGACAGGA
TAGGACCAAGGAGAGGCCACCACTGAAGAAGCAAGTGTCTGTGTCCTCAACCGATTCCTTAGACGAGGAC
AGAATTGATGAGCCTGATGGATTAGGACCCAGGAGAAGTTCAGAAAGGAAGAGACATTTAGAAAGAAACT
GGTCTGGCCGTGGGGAGGGTGAGCAGAAAACCAGTGCTAAAGAATATCGAGGCACTCTTCGTGTCACTTT
CGATGCAGAAGCCATGAACAAAGAGTCTCCCATGGTGAGGTCAGCCAGGGATGATATGGATAGAGGAAAG
CCTGACAAAGGCTTGAGCAGTGGGGGCAAAGGCTCTGAGAAGCAGGAGTCCAAAAACCCGAAACAAGAAC
TTCGGGGTCGTGGTCGTGGCATTCTGATTTTGCCTGCCCATACCACCCTATCTGTCAATTCAGCAGGTTC
TCCAGAGTCCGCGCCTTTGGGACCTCGGCTTTTGTTTGGATCTGGTAGTAAGGGATCTCGGAGTTGGGGC
CGTGGAGGCACCACACGCCGATTGTGGGACCCAAACAATCCTGATCAGAAACCTGCTCTAAAGACTCAGA
CGCCCCAGCTACATTTCTTGGACACTGATGATGAAGTCAGCCCTACATCTTGGGGTGACTCACGCCAGGC
TCAGGCATCTTACTATAAGTTTCAAAACTCTGACAACCCCTATTATTACCCCCGGACACCAGGCCCTGCC
TCCCAGTATCCCTATACGGGCTATAACCCTCTACAGTACCCAGTGGGCCCTACGAATGGTGTGTACCCAG
GGCCTTACTACCCAGGCTACCCGACTCCGTCAGGACAGTATGTGTGTAGCCCTCTACCTACCAGCACCAT
GAGTCCCGAGGAGGTAGAGCAGCACATGAGGAACCTGCAGCAACAGGAGCTGCACAGGCTTCTCCGGGTG
GCTGACAACCAGGAACTGCAGCTCAGCAACCTGCTCTCCAGGGACCGCATCAGTCCGGAGGGCCTGGAGA
AGATGGCGCAACTCAGAGCTGAACTGCTGCAGCTATATGAGCGCTGTATTCTATTAGATATTGAGTTCTC
TGATAATCAGAATGTGGATCAGATCCTGTGGAAGAATGCTTTCTATCAGGTGATTGAGAAGTTCAGGCAA
CTTGTCAAGGATCCGAATGTTGAGAACCCAGAACAGATTCGGAACAGACTTTTGGAGCTCTTGGATGAGG
GTAGTGACTTCTTTGATAGTTTGCTTCAGAAGCTGCAGGTTACTTACAAGTTCAAACTGGAAGACTACAT
GGATGGTCTTGCCATTCGCAGCAAGCCATTACGCAAGACAGTAAAATATGCCTTGATCAGTGCCCAGCGA
TGCATGATATGCCAAGGAGATATTGCTAGGTACCGGGAGCAGGCAAGCGACACGGCAAACTATGGGAAAG
CACGCAGTTGGTACCTGAAGGCCCAGCACATTGCTCCCAAGAATGGGCGCCCCTATAACCAGTTGGCTTT
GCTGGCAGTGTATACGAGGAGGAAGCTTGACGCTGTCTATTACTATATGCGCAGTTTAGCTGCCAGCAAC
CCTATCCTGACTGCCAAGGAGAGTCTCATGAGCTTGTTTGAAGAGACCAAGCGGAAGGCAGAACAGATGG
AAAAGAAGCAACATGAGGAATTTGACCTGAGCCCTGACCAGTGGCGGAAAGGAAAGAAGTCTACTTTCCG
GCATGTTGGAGATGACACCACTCGCCTGGAGATCTGGATTCATCCATCCCATCCACGGTCTTCCCAGGGC
ACTGAGTCTGGGAAGGATTCTGAGCAAGAGAATGGGCTGGGCAGCCTGAGTCCCAGTGATCTGAACAAAA
GGTTCATCCTCAGTTTTCTCCATGCCCATGGGAAGCTGTTTACCCGGATTGGGATGGAGACATTCCCTGC
AGTGGCTGAGAAGGTCCTCAAGGAGTTCCAGGTGTTACTGCAGCACAGCCCCTCTCCCATTGGAAGTACC
CGCATGCTGCAGCTTATGACCATCAATATGTTTGCAGTACACAACTCCCAGCTGAAAGACTGCTTCTCGG
AGGAGTGCCGCTCTGTGATCCAGGAACAAGCCGCAGCTCTGGGCTTGGCCATGTTTTCTCTACTGGTCCG
CCGCTGCACCTGCTTACTTAAGGAGTCCGCCAAAGCTCAGCTGTCCTCTCCTGAGGACCAGGATGACCAA
GACGACATCAAGGTGTCTTCCTTTGTCCCGGACCTGAAGGAGCTGCTCCCCAGTGTCAAAGTCTGGTCAG
ATTGGATGCTCGGCTACCCGGACACCTGGAATCCTCCTCCCACATCCCTGGATCTGCCCTCGCATGTTGC
TGTGGATGTATGGTCGACGCTGGCTGATTTCTGTAACATACTGACTGCAGTGAATCAGTCTGAGGTGCCA
CTGTACAAGGACCCGGATGATGACCTCACCCTTCTTATCCTGGAAGAGGATCGGCTTCTCTCGGGCTTTG
TCCCCTTGCTGGCTGCCCCTCAGGACCCCTGCTACGTGGAGAAAACCTCGGATAAGGTTATTGCAGCTGA
CTGCAAAAGGGTCACAGTGCTGAAGTATTTTCTGGAAGCCCTTTGTGGACAAGAAGAGCCTCTGCTGGCA
TTCAAGGGTGGAAAGTATGTGTCAGTGGCACCCGTCCCAGACACCATGGGAAAGGAAATGGGAAGCCAAG
AGGGAACACGACTGGAAGATGAGGAGGAGGATGTGGTGATTGAAGACTTTGAGGAAGATTCAGAGGCTGA
AGGCAGCGGAGGCGAGGATGACATCAGGGAGCTTCGGGCCAAGAAGCTGGCTCTGGCCAGGAAGATAGCT
GAGCAGCAGCGTCGCCAGGAAAAGATCCAGGCTGTCCTGGAGGACCACAGTCAGATGAGGCAGATGGAGC
TCGAAATCAGACCTTTGTTCCTCGTACCAGACACCAACGGCTTCATTGACCACCTGGCCAGTCTGGCGCG
GCTGCTGGAGAGCAGGAAGTACATCCTGGTGGTGCCCCTCATCGTGATCAATGAGCTGGACGGCCTGGCC
AAGGGGCAGGAGACAGACCACCGGGCTGGGGGCTACGCCCGTGTGGTACAAGAGAAGGCCCGCAAGTCCA
TCGAGTTCCTCGAGCAGCGATTCGAGAGTCGGGACTCTTGCCTGCGAGCCCTGACCAGCCGTGGCAATGA
ACTCGAATCCATCGCCTTCCGCAGTGAGGACATCACTGGCCAGCTGGGTAACAACGATGATCTCATCCTG
TCCTGCTGCCTCCACTACTGCAAAGACAAGGCTAAGGACTTCATGCCCGCCAGCAAAGAGGAGCCAATCC
GGCTACTGCGGGAGGTGGTGCTGTTGACGGATGACCGGAACCTGCGTGTGAAGGCGCTCACAAGGAATGT
TCCTGTACGGGACATCCCAGCCTTCCTCACGTGGGCCCAGGTGGGCTGAGCGGCCGCTTCCCTTTAGTGA
GGGTTAATGCTTCGAGCAGACATGATAAGATACATTGATGAGTTTGGACAAACCACAACTAGAATGCAGT
GAAAAAAATGCTTTATTTGTGAAATTTGTGATGCTATTGCTTTATTTGTAACCATTATAAGCTGCAATAA
ACAAGTTAACAACAACAATTGCATTCATTTTATGTTTCAGGTTCAGGGGGAGATGTGGGAGGTTTTTTAA
AGCAAGTAAAACCTCTACAAATGTGGTAAAATCCGATAAGGATCGATCCGGGCTGGCGTAATAGCGAAGA
GGCCCGCACCGATCGCCCTTCCCAACAGTTGCGCAGCCTGAATGGCGAATGG
[124 nt withheld, positions 5933-6056]
C
[91 nt withheld, positions 6058-6148]
A
[49 nt withheld, positions 6150-6198]
CCTTTGACGTTGGAGTCCACGTTCTTT
[37 nt withheld, positions 6226-6262]
ACCCTATCTCGGTCTATTCTTTTGATTTATAAGGGATTTTGCCGATTTCGGCCTATTGGTTAAAAAATGA
GCTGATTTAACAAAAATTTAACGCGAATTTTAACAAAATATTAACGCTTACAATTTCCTGATGCGGTATT
TTCTCCTTACGCATCTGTGCGGTATTTCACACCGCATACGCGGATCTGCGCAGCACCATGGCCTGAAATA
ACCTCTGAAAGAGGAACTTGGTTAGGTACCTTCTGAGGCGGAAAGAACCAGCTGTGGAATGTGTGTCAGT
TAGGGTGTGGAAAGTCCCCAGGCTCCCCAGCAGGCAGAAGTATGCAAAGCATGCATCTCAATTAGTCAGC
AACCAGGTGTGGAAAGTCCCCAGGCTCCCCAGCAGGCAGAAGTATGCAAAGCATGCATCTCAATTAGTCA
GCAACCATAGTCCCGCCCCTAACTCCGCCCATCCCGCCCCTAACTCCGCCCAGTTCCGCCCATTCTCCGC
CCCATGGCTGACTAATTTTTTTTATTTATGCAGAGGCCGAGGCCGCCTCGGCCTCTGAGCTATTCCAGAA
GTAGTGAGGAGGCTTTTTTGGAGGCCTAGGCTTTTGCAAAAAGCTTGATTCTTCTGACACAACAGTCTCG
AACTTAAGGCTAGAGCCACCATGATTGAACAAGATGGATTGCACGCAGGTTCTCCGGCCGCTTGGGTGGA
GAGGCTATTCGGCTATGACTGGGCACAACAGACAATCGGCTGCTCTGATGCCGCCGTGTTCCGGCTGTCA
GCGCAGGGGCGCCCGGTTCTTTTTGTCAAGACCGACCTGTCCGGTGCCCTGAATGAACTGCAGGACGAGG
CAGCGCGGCTATCGTGGCTGGCCACGACGGGCGTTCCTTGCGCAGCTGTGCTCGACGTTGTCACTGAAGC
GGGAAGGGACTGGCTGCTATTGGGCGAAGTGCCGGGGCAGGATCTCCTGTCATCTCACCTTGCTCCTGCC
GAGAAAGTATCCATCATGGCTGATGCAATGCGGCGGCTGCATACGCTTGATCCGGCTACCTGCCCATTCG
ACCACCAAGCGAAACATCGCATCGAGCGAGCACGTACTCGGATGGAAGCCGGTCTTGTCGATCAGGATGA
TCTGGACGAAGAGCATCAGGGGCTCGCGCCAGCCGAACTGTTCGCCAGGCTCAAGGCGCGCATGCCCGAC
GGCGAGGATCTCGTCGTGACCCATGGCGATGCCTGCTTGCCGAATATCATGGTGGAAAATGGCCGCTTTT
CTGGATTCATCGACTGTGGCCGGCTGGGTGTGGCGGACCGCTATCAGGACATAGCGTTGGCTACCCGTGA
TATTGCTGAAGAGCTTGGCGGCGAATGGGCTGACCGCTTCCTCGTGCTTTACGGTATCGCCGCTCCCGAT
TCGCAGCGCATCGCCTTCTATCGCCTTCTTGACGAGTTCTTCTGAGCGGGACTCTGGGGTTCGAAATGAC
CGACCAAGCGACGCCCAACCTGCCATCACGATGGCCGCAATAAAATATCTTTATTTTCATTACATCTGTG
TGTTGGTTTTTTGTGTGAATCGATAGCGATAAGGATCCGCGTATGGTGCACTCTCAGTACAATCTGCTCT
GATGCCGCATAGTTAAGCCAGCCCCGACACCCGCCAACACCCGCTGACGCGCCCTGACGGGCTTGTCTGC
TCCCGGCATCCGCTTACAGACAAGCTGTGACCGTCTCCGGGAGCTGCATGTGTCAGAGGTTTTCACCGTC
ATCACCGAAACGCGCGAGACGAAAGGGCCTCGTGATACGCCTATTTTTATAGGTTAATGTCATGATAATA
ATGGTTTCTTAGACGTCAGGTGGCACTTTTCGGGGAAATGTGCGCGGAACCCCTATTTGTTTATTTTTCT
AAATACATTCAAATATGTATCCGCTCATGAGACAATAACCCTGATAAATGCTTCAATAATATTGAAAAAG
GAAGAGTATGAGTATTCAACATTTCCGTGTCGCCCTTATTCCCTTTTTTGCGGCATTTTGCCTTCCTGTT
TTTGCTCACCCAGAAACGCTGGTGAAAGTAAAAGATGCTGAAGATCAGTTGGGTGCACGAGTGGGTTACA
TCGAACTGGATCTCAACAGCGGTAAGATCCTTGAGAGTTTTCGCCCCGAAGAACGTTTTCCAATGATGAG
CACTTTTAAAGTTCTGCTATGTGGCGCGGTATTATCCCGTATTGACGCCGGGCAAGAGCAACTCGGTCGC
CGCATACACTATTCTCAGAATGACTTGGTTGAGTACTCACCAGTCACAGAAAAGCATCTTACGGATGGCA
TGACAGTAAGAGAATTATGCAGTGCTGCCATAACCATGAGTGATAACACTGCGGCCAACTTACTTCTGAC
AACGATCGGAGGACCGAAGGAGCTAACCGCTTTTTTGCACAACATGGGGGATCATGTAACTCGCCTTGAT
CGTTGGGAACCGGAGCTGAATGAAGCCATACCAAACGACGAGCGTGACACCACGATGCCTGTAGCAATGG
CAACAACGTTGCGCAAACTATTAACTGGCGAACTACTTACTCTAGCTTCCCGGCAACAATTAATAGACTG
GATGGAGGCGGATAAAGTTGCAGGACCACTTCTGCGCTCGGCCCTTCCGGCTGGCTGGTTTATTGCTGAT
AAATCTGGAGCCGGTGAGCGTGGGTCTCGCGGTATCATTGCAGCACTGGGGCCAGATGGTAAGCCCTCCC
GTATCGTAGTTATCTACACGACGGGGAGTCAGGCAACTATGGATGAACGAAATAGACAGATCGCTGAGAT
AGGTGCCTCACTGATTAAGCATTGGTAACTGTCAGACCAAGTTTACTCATATATACTTTAGATTGATTTA
AAACTTCATTTTTAATTTAAAAGGATCTAGGTGAAGATCCTTTTTGATAATCTCATGACCAAAATCCCTT
AACGTGAGTTTTCGTTCCACTGAGCGTCAGACCCCGTAGAAAAGATCAAAGGATCTTCTTGAGATCCTTT
TTTTCTGCGCGTAATCTGCTGCTTGCAAACAAAAAAACCACCGCTACCAGCGGTGGTTTGTTTGCCGGAT
CAAGAGCTACCAACTCTTTTTCCGAAGGTAACTGGCTTCAGCAGAGCGCAGATACCAAATACTGTTCTTC
TAGTGTAGCCGTAGTTAGGCCACCACTTCAAGAACTCTGTAGCACCGCCTACATACCTCGCTCTGCTAAT
CCTGTTACCAGTGGCTGCTGCCAGTGGCGATAAGTCGTGTCTTACCGGGTTGGACTCAAGACGATAGTTA
CCGGATAAGGCGCAGCGGTCGGGCTGAACGGGGGGTTCGTGCACACAGCCCAGCTTGGAGCGAACGACCT
ACACCGAACTGAGATACCTACAGCGTGAGCTATGAGAAAGCGCCACGCTTCCCGAAGGGAGAAAGGCGGA
CAGGTATCCGGTAAGCGGCAGGGTCGGAACAGGAGAGCGCACGAGGGAGCTTCCAGGGGGAAACGCCTGG
TATCTTTATAGTCCTGTCGGGTTTCGCCACCTCTGACTTGAGCGTCGATTTTTGTGATGCTCGTCAGGGG
GGCGGAGCCTATGGAAAAACGCCAGCAACGCGGCCTTTTTACGGTTCCTGGCCTTTTGCTGGCCTTTTGC
TCACATGGCTCGACAGATCT
